>Addgene plasmid #211606 | QKI-6 scFv [N182/17] | addgene full sequence | sequence record 418281 | Addgene NGS Result
CACTGCCGCCGCCGCCTGCAGAGACAGTGACCAGAGTCCCTTGGCCCCAGTAAGCAAACCAGGTACCCCA
TAGAAGATCCCCTTCTCTTGCACAGAAATAAGTGGCACTGTCCTCAGTTCTCAGGGTGTTCAGTTGAAGA
TAGAGGATGCTTTGGGAATTATCTCTGGAGATGGTGAACCGACCCCTCACAGATGCACTGTATTCTGTTG
TGTAACCATTAGCTTTGTTTCTAGTAAAACCCAACCACTCAAGTGCCTTTCCTGGAGGCTGGCGGACCCA
ACTCATGTAGTAATCACTGAAGGTGAACCCAGAAGTTGCACAGGAGAGTCTCAGAGAACCCCCAGGCTGT
TCCAAGCCTCCTCCAGACTCCACCAGGGTCACCTCGCTGTGCACGCCGGTGGCTGTGGCGACCAGGAACA
GGATGATACAGCTCCAGCCCATGGTGGCGGCGGGAATTCAAGGGTTCGATCCTCTAGAGTCCGGAGGCTG
GATCGGTCCCGGTGTCTTCTATGGAGGTCAAAACAGCGTGGATGGCGTCTCCAGGCGATCTGACGGTTCA
CTAAACGAGCTCTGCTTATATAGACCTCCCACCGTACACGCCTACCGCCCATTTGCGTCAATGGGGCGGA
GTTGTTACGACATTTTGGAAAGTCCCGTTGATTTTGGTGCCAAAACAAACTCCCATTGACGTCAATGGGG
TGGAGACTTGGAAATCCCCGTGAGTCAAACCGCTATCCACGCCCATTGATGTACTGCCAAAACCGCATCA
CCATGGTAATAGCGATGACTAATACGTAGATGTACTGCCAAGTAGGAAAGTCCCATAAGGTCATGTACTG
GGCATAATGCCAGGCGGGCCATTTACCGTCATTGACGTCAATAGGGGGCGTACTTGGCATATGATACACT
TGATGTACTGCCAAGTGGGCAGTTTACCGTAAATACTCCACCCATTGACGTCAATGGAAAGTCCCTATTG
GCGTTACTATGGGAACATACGTCATTATTGACGTCAATGGGCGGGGGTCGTTGGGCGGTCAGCCAGGCGG
GCCATTTACCGTAAGTTATGTAACGCGGAACTCCATATATGGGCTATGAACTAATGACCCCGTAATTGAT
TACTATTAATAACTAGTCAATAATCAATGTCAACGCGTATATCTGGCCCGTACATCGCGAAGCAGCGCAA
AACGCCTAACCCTAAGCAGATTCTTCATGCAATTGTCGGTCAAGCCTTGCCTTGTTGTAGCTTAAATTTT
GCTCGCGCACTACTCAGCGACCTCCAACACACAAGCAGGGAGCAGATACTGGCTTAACTATGCGGCATCA
GAGCAGATTGTACTGAGAGTGCACCATAGGGGATCGGGAGATCTCCCGATCCGTCGACGTCAGGTGGCAC
TTTTCGGGGAAATGTGCGCGGAACCCCTATTTGTTTATTTTTCTAAATACATTCAAATATGTATCCGCTC
ATGAGACAATAACCCTGATAAATGCTTCAATAATATTGAAAAAGGAAGAGTATGAGTATTCAACATTTCC
GTGTCGCCCTTATTCCCTTTTTTGCGGCATTTTGCCTTCCTGTTTTTGCTCACCCAGAAACGCTGGTGAA
AGTAAAAGATGCTGAAGATCAGTTGGGTGCACGAGTGGGTTACATCGAACTGGATCTCAACAGCGGTAAG
ATCCTTGAGAGTTTTCGCCCCGAAGAACGTTTTCCAATGATGAGCACTTTTAAAGTTCTGCTATGTGGCG
CGGTATTATCCCGTATTGACGCCGGGCAAGAGCAACTCGGTCGCCGCATACACTATTCTCAGAATGACTT
GGTTGAGTACTCACCAGTCACAGAAAAGCATCTTACGGATGGCATGACAGTAAGAGAATTATGCAGTGCT
GCCATAACCATGAGTGATAACACTGCGGCCAACTTACTTCTGACAACGATCGGAGGACCGAAGGAGCTAA
CCGCTTTTTTGCACAACATGGGGGATCATGTAACTCGCCTTGATCGTTGGGAACCGGAGCTGAATGAAGC
CATACCAAACGACGAGCGTGACACCACGATGCCTGTAGCAATGGCAACAACGTTGCGCAAACTATTAACT
GGCGAACTACTTACTCTAGCTTCCCGGCAACAATTAATAGACTGGATGGAGGCGGATAAAGTTGCAGGAC
CACTTCTGCGCTCGGCCCTTCCGGCTGGCTGGTTTATTGCTGATAAATCTGGAGCCGGTGAGCGTGGGTC
TCGCGGTATCATTGCAGCACTGGGGCCAGATGGTAAGCCCTCCCGTATCGTAGTTATCTACACGACGGGG
AGTCAGGCAACTATGGATGAACGAAATAGACAGATCGCTGAGATAGGTGCCTCACTGATTAAGCATTGGT
AACTGTCAGACCAAGTTTACTCATATATACTTTAGATTGATTTAAAACTTCATTTTTAATTTAAAAGGAT
CTAGGTGAAGATCCTTTTTGATAATCTCATGACCAAAATCCCTTAACGTGAGTTTTCGTTCCACTGAGCG
TCAGACCCCGTAGAAAAGATCAAAGGATCTTCTTGAGATCCTTTTTTTCTGCGCGTAATCTGCTGCTTGC
AAACAAAAAAACCACCGCTACCAGCGGTGGTTTGTTTGCCGGATCAAGAGCTACCAACTCTTTTTCCGAA
GGTAACTGGCTTCAGCAGAGCGCAGATACCAAATACTGTTCTTCTAGTGTAGCCGTAGTTAGGCCACCAC
TTCAAGAACTCTGTAGCACCGCCTACATACCTCGCTCTGCTAATCCTGTTACCAGTGGCTGCTGCCAGTG
GCGATAAGTCGTGTCTTACCGGGTTGGACTCAAGACGATAGTTACCGGATAAGGCGCAGCGGTCGGGCTG
AACGGGGGGTTCGTGCACACAGCCCAGCTTGGAGCGAACGACCTACACCGAACTGAGATACCTACAGCGT
GAGCTATGAGAAAGCGCCACGCTTCCCGAAGGGAGAAAGGCGGACAGGTATCCGGTAAGCGGCAGGGTCG
GAACAGGAGAGCGCACGAGGGAGCTTCCAGGGGGAAACGCCTGGTATCTTTATAGTCCTGTCGGGTTTCG
CCACCTCTGACTTGAGCGTCGATTTTTGTGATGCTCGTCAGGGGGGCGGAGCCTATGGAAAAACGCCAGC
AACGCGGCCTTTTTACGGTTCCTGGCCTTTTGCTGGCCTTTTGCTCACATGTTCTTTCCTGCGTTATCCC
CTGATTCTGTGGATAACCGTATTACCGCCTTTGAGTGAGCTGATACCGCTCGCCGCAGCCGAACGACCGA
GCGCAGCGAGTCAGTGAGCGAGGAAGCGGAAGAGCGCCCAATACGCAAACCGCCTCTCCCCGCGCGTTGG
CCGATTCATTAATGCAGCTGGCACGACAGGTTTCCCGACTGGAAAGCGGGCAGTGAGCGCAACGCAATTA
ATGTGAGTTAGCTCACTCATTAGGCACCCCAGGCTTTACACTTTATGCTTCCGGCTCGTATGTTGTGTGG
AATTGTGAGCGGATAACAATTTCACACAGGAAACAGCTATGACCATGATTACGCCAAGCTCTAGCTAGAG
GTCGACGGTATACAGACATGATAAGATACATTGATGAGTTTGGACAAACCACAACTAGAATGCAGTGAAA
AAAATGCTTTATTTGTGAAATTTGTGATGCTATTGCTTTATTTGTAACCATTATAAGCTGCAATAAACAA
GTTGGGGTGGGCGAAGAACTCCAGCATGAGATCCCCGCGCTGGAGGATCATCCAGCCGGCGTCCCGGAAA
ACGATTCCGAAGCCCAACCTTTCATAGAAGGCGGCGGTGGAATCGAAATCTCGTGATGGCAGGTTGGGCG
TCGCTTGGTCGGTCATTTCGCGAACCCCAGAGTCCCGCTCAGAAGAACTCGTCAAGAAGGCGATAGAAGG
CGATGCGCTGCGAATCGGGAGCGGCGATACCGTAAAGCACGAGGAAGCGGTCAGCCCATTCGCCGCCAAG
CTCTTCAGCAATATCACGGGTAGCCAACGCTATGTCCTGATAGCGGTCCGCCACACCCAGCCGGCCACAG
TCGATGAATCCAGAAAAGCGGCCATTTTCCACCATGATATTCGGCAAGCAGGCATCGCCATGGGTCACGA
CGAGATCCTCGCCGTCGGGCATGCGCGCCTTGAGCCTGGCGAACAGTTCGGCTGGCGCGAGCCCCTGATG
CTCTTCGTCCAGATCATCCTGATCGACAAGACCGGCTTCCATCCGAGTACGTGCTCGCTCGATGCGATGT
TTCGCTTGGTGGTCGAATGGGCAGGTAGCCGGATCAAGCGTATGCAGCCGCCGCATTGCATCAGCCATGA
TGGATACTTTCTCGGCAGGAGCAAGGTGAGATGACAGGAGATCCTGCCCCGGCACTTCGCCCAATAGCAG
CCAGTCCCTTCCCGCTTCAGTGACAACGTCGAGCACAGCTGCGCAAGGAACGCCCGTCGTGGCCAGCCAC
GATAGCCGCGCTGCCTCGTCCTGCAGTTCATTCAGGGCACCGGACAGGTCGGTCTTGACAAAAAGAACCG
GGCGCCCCTGCGCTGACAGCCGGAACACGGCGGCATCAGAGCAGCCGATTGTCTGTTGTGCCCAGTCATA
GCCGAATAGCCTCTCCACCCAAGCGGCCGGAGAACCTGCGTGCAATCCATCTTGTTCAATCATGCGAAAC
GATCCTCATCCTGTCTCTTGATCAGATCCGAAAATGGATATACAAGCTCCCGGGAGCTTTTTGCAAAAGC
CTAGGCCTCCAAAAAAGCCTCCTCACTACTTCTGGAATAGCTCAGAGGCAGAGGCGGCCTCGGCCTCTGC
ATAAATAAAAAAAATTAGTCAGCCATGGGGCGGAGAATGGGCGGAACTGGGCGGAGTTAGGGGCGGGATG
GGCGGAGTTAGGGGCGGGACTATGGTTGCTGACTAATTGAGATGCATGCTTTGCATACTTCTGCCTGCTG
GGGAGCCTGGGGACTTTCCACACCTGGTTGCTGACTAATTGAGATGCATGCTTTGCATACTTCTGCCTGC
TGGGGAGCCTGGGGACTTTCCACACCCTAACTGACACACATTCCACAGAATTAATTCGCGTTAAATTTTT
GTTAAATCAGCTCATTTTTTAACCAATAGGCCGAAATCGGCAAAATCCCTTATAAATCAAAAGAATAGAC
CGAGATAGGGT
[37 nt withheld, positions 5192-5228]
AAAGAACGTGGACTCCAACGTCAAAGG
[49 nt withheld, positions 5256-5304]
T
[91 nt withheld, positions 5306-5396]
G
[124 nt withheld, positions 5398-5521]
GGGGATACCCCCTAGAGCCCCAGCTGCGCAGATCTGCTATGGCAGGGCCTGCCGCCCCGACGTTGGCTGC
GAGCCCTGGGCCTTCACCCGAACTTGGGGGGTGGGGTGGGGAAAAGGAAGAAACGCGGGCGTATTGGCCC
CAATGGGGTCTCGGTGGGGTATCGACAGAGTGCCAGCCCTGGGACCGAACCCCGCGTTTATGAACAAACG
ACCCAACACCCGTGCGTTTTATTCTGTCTTTTTATTGCCGTCATAGCGCGGGTTCCTTCCGGTATTGTCT
CCTTCCGTGTTTCAGTTAGCCTCCCCCGTTCCAGGCGGGGAGGCGGCCCAAAGGGAGATCCGACTCGTCT
GAGGGCGAAGGCGAAGACGCGGAAGAGGCCGCAGAGCCGGCAGCAGGCCGCGGGAAGGAAGGTCCGCTGG
ATTGAGGGCCGAAGGGACGTAGCAGAAGGACGTCCCGCGCAGAATCCAGGTGGCAACACAGGCGAGCAGC
CATGGAAAGGACGTCAGCTTCCCCGACAACACCACGGAATTGTCAGTGCCCAACAGCCGAGCCCCTGTCC
AGCAGCGGGCAAGGCAGGCGGCGATGAGTTCCGCCGTGGCAATAGGGAGGGGGAAAGCGAAAGTCCCGGA
AAGGAGCTGACAGGTGGTGGCAATGCCCCAACCAGTGGGGGTTGCGTCAGCAAACACAGTGCACACCACG
CCACGTTGCCTGACAACGGGCCACAACTCCTCATAAAGAGACAGCAACCAGGATTTATACAAGGAGGAGA
AAATGAAAGCCATACGGGAAGCAATAGCATGATACAAAGGCATTAAAGCAGCGTATCCACATAGCGTAAA
AGGAGCAACATAGTTAAGAATACCAGTCAATCTTTCACAAATTTTGTAATCCAGAGGTTGATTGTCGAGA
TATCAAACTCATTACTAACCGGTAGGGATCGAACCCTTAAGCTTATCAATGGTGGTGGTGGTGGTGTCCG
CCGGTCTCAGGGAGCCCAGAGGCGTAATCTGGCACGTCGTAAGGGTATTTTATTTCCAACTTTGTCCCCG
AGCCGAACGTGAATGGAACATGTGAACCTTGAAAGCAGTAATAAACTCCCAGATCCTCAGCCTCCACTCT
GCTGATCTTGAGTGTGAAATCTGTCCCTGATCCACTGCCACTGAACCTGTCTGGGACCCCAGAAAATCGG
TTGGAAACTCTGTAGATCAGGAGCTTTGGAGACTGGCCTGGTTTCTGCAGGTACCATTCTAAAAAGGTGA
TTCCAATACTATGTACAATGGTCTGACTCGATCTGCAAGAGATGGAGGCTTGATCTCCAAGACTGACAGG
CAGGGAGAGTGGAGTTTGGGTCATCAAAACATCAGAGCCGCCTCCAGAGCCTCCTCCGCCGCTGCCTCCG
CCTC
Features (pLannotate 1.2.2; 21 found; start..end, strand, type, name):
     17..385     -  CDS            HVM17_MOUSE: Experimental evidence at protein level: Swiss-Prot protein existence level 1. From Mus musculus (Mouse).
    568..771     -  promoter       CMV promoter: human cytomegalovirus (CMV) immediate early promoter
    772..1151    -  enhancer       CMV enhancer: human cytomegalovirus immediate early enhancer
   1306..1358    +  misc_feature   bom (fragment): basis of mobility region from pBR322
   1417..1521    +  promoter       AmpR promoter: bla
   1522..2382    +  CDS            AmpR: β-lactamase; bla; confers resistance to ampicillin, carbenicillin, and related antibiotics
   2553..3141    +  rep_origin     ori: high-copy-number ColE1/pMB1/pBR322/pUC origin of replication
   3324..3416    +  CDS            lacI (fragment): lac repressor; lacI; The lac repressor binds to the lac operator to inhibit transcription in E. coli. This inhibition can be relieved by adding lactose or isopropyl-β-D-thiogalactopyranoside (IPTG).
   3429..3450    +  protein_bind   CAP binding site: CAP binding activates transcription in the presence of cAMP. E. coli catabolite activator protein
   3465..3495    +  promoter       lac promoter: promoter for the E. coli lac operon
   3503..3519    +  protein_bind   lac operator: The lac repressor binds to the lac operator to inhibit transcription in E. coli. This inhibition can be relieved by adding lactose or isopropyl-β-D-thiogalactopyranoside (IPTG). lac repressor encoded by lacI
   3592..3713    -  polyA_signal   SV40 poly(A) signal: SV40 polyadenylation signal
   3708..3866    -  CDS            ble (fragment): BLE_KLEPN - Experimental evidence at protein level: Swiss-Prot protein existence level 1. Binding protein with a strong affinity to the bleomycin family of antibiotics. Binds to CL990; an antimitotic-antibiotic compound. From Klebsiella pneumoniae.
   3892..4683    -  CDS            neo: KKA2_KLEPN - Also known as kan, nptII. Experimental evidence at protein level: Swiss-Prot protein existence level 1. Resistance to kanamycin, neomycin, paromomycin, ribostamycin, butirosin and gentamicin B. From Klebsiella pneumoniae.
   4750..5079    -  promoter       SV40 promoter: SV40 enhancer and early promoter
   5093..5521    -  rep_origin     f1 ori (sequence partly withheld): f1 bacteriophage origin of replication; arrow indicates direction of (+) strand synthesis
   5616..5632    +  polyA_signal   bGH poly(A) signal (fragment): bovine growth hormone polyadenylation signal
   5723..5771    -  polyA_signal   HSV TK poly(A) signal: herpes simplex virus thymidine kinase polyadenylation signal (Cole and Stacy, 1985)
   5836..6424    -  misc_feature   WPRE: woodchuck hepatitis virus posttranscriptional regulatory element
   6481..6497    -  CDS            9xHis (fragment): 9xHis affinity tag
   6549..6884    -  CDS            KV2A7_MOUSE: Experimental evidence at protein level: Swiss-Prot protein existence level 1. From Mus musculus (Mouse).
