[The description below was written by a language model from this plasmid's Addgene catalogue record and pLannotate feature annotations shown in this document.]
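Description:
QKI-6 scFv [N182/17] is a mammalian expression plasmid built on the pCDNA3.4 backbone that encodes a recombinant mouse single-chain variable fragment (scFv) directed against human QKI-6, an isoform of the QKI gene product. The variable-region sequences were derived from the N182/17 hybridoma, and the insert was assembled into the vector by Gibson cloning. The sequenced plasmid is about 6.9 kb. It is propagated in E. coli as a high-copy plasmid through a ColE1/pUC-type origin, with ampicillin selection provided by β-lactamase. An f1 phage origin and remnants of the lac promoter/operator region are also present as backbone carry-over.

The expression cassette lies on the reverse strand and spans the numbering origin of the circular map. The human CMV immediate-early enhancer and promoter drive an open reading frame in which a mouse immunoglobulin heavy-chain variable domain comes first, followed by a kappa light-chain variable domain. This is the expected arrangement for an scFv, although the linker between the domains is not annotated. A short match to a polyhistidine tag lies downstream of the light-chain segment, suggesting a C-terminal His tag for detection or purification; the record does not describe other tags or a secretion signal. A WPRE follows the coding region to enhance transcript stability and expression, and an HSV TK polyadenylation signal terminates the transcript. A separate SV40 promoter-driven neomycin resistance gene with an SV40 poly(A) signal would allow G418 selection of stably transfected cells. The plasmid is intended for producing the anti-QKI-6 scFv in mammalian cells as a renewable, sequence-defined affinity reagent for neuroscience research.
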