Addgene plasmid #211606: QKI-6 scFv [N182/17]
Purpose: Mammalian Expression Plasmid of QKI-6 scFv. Derived from hybridoma N182/17.
Depositing lab: James Trimmer. Depositing organization: University of California, Davis. Publication: High-volume hybridoma sequencing on the NeuroMabSeq platform enables efficient generation of recombinant monoclonal antibodies and scFvs for neuroscience research. Mitchell KG, Gong B, Hunter SS, Burkart-Waco D, Gavira-O'Neill CE, Templeton KM, Goethel ME, Bzymek M, MacNiven LM, Murray KD, Settles ML, Froenicke L, Trimmer JS. Sci Rep. 2023 Sep 27;13(1):16200. doi: 10.1038/s41598-023-43233-4. PubMed 37758930.
Backbone
  Vector backbone: pCDNA3.4
  Backbone size w/o insert (bp): 6011
  Vector type: Mammalian Expression
Growth in bacteria
  Bacterial resistance: Ampicillin, 100 μg/mL
  Growth temperature: 37°C
  Growth strain: DH5alpha
  Copy number: High Copy
Gene/Insert
  Gene/Insert name: QKI-6 (Homo sapiens) recombinant mouse scFv.
  Species: M. musculus (mouse)
  Entrez Gene: QKI (a.k.a. Hqk, QK, QK1, QK3, hqkI)
  Promoter: CMV
  Cloning method: Gibson Cloning
Terms and licenses: Academic/Nonprofit Terms; Industry Terms: Not Available to Industry
Depositor comments: This is a recombinant scFv RRID: AB_3073596.
How to cite: QKI-6 scFv [N182/17] was a gift from James Trimmer (Addgene plasmid # 211606 ; http://n2t.net/addgene:211606 ; RRID:Addgene_211606)
