>Addgene plasmid #211606 | QKI-6 scFv [N182/17] | depositor partial sequence | sequence record 412771 | scFv
ATGGGCTGGAGCTGTATCATCCTGTTCCTGGTCGCCACAGCCACCGGCGTGCACAGCGAGGTGACCCTGG
TGGAGTCTGGAGGAGGCTTGGAACAGCCTGGGGGTTCTCTGAGACTCTCCTGTGCAACTTCTGGGTTCAC
CTTCAGTGATTACTACATGAGTTGGGTCCGCCAGCCTCCAGGAAAGGCACTTGAGTGGTTGGGTTTTACT
AGAAACAAAGCTAATGGTTACACAACAGAATACAGTGCATCTGTGAGGGGTCGGTTCACCATCTCCAGAG
ATAATTCCCAAAGCATCCTCTATCTTCAACTGAACACCCTGAGAACTGAGGACAGTGCCACTTATTTCTG
TGCAAGAGAAGGGGATCTTCTATGGGGTACCTGGTTTGCTTACTGGGGCCAAGGGACTCTGGTCACTGTC
TCTGCAGGCGGCGGCGGCAGTGGAGGCGGAGGCAGCGGCGGAGGAGGCTCTGGAGGCGGCTCTGATGTTT
TGATGACCCAAACTCCACTCTCCCTGCCTGTCAGTCTTGGAGATCAAGCCTCCATCTCTTGCAGATCGAG
TCAGACCATTGTACATAGTATTGGAATCACCTTTTTAGAATGGTACCTGCAGAAACCAGGCCAGTCTCCA
AAGCTCCTGATCTACAGAGTTTCCAACCGATTTTCTGGGGTCCCAGACAGGTTCAGTGGCAGTGGATCAG
GGACAGATTTCACACTCAAGATCAGCAGAGTGGAGGCTGAGGATCTGGGAGTTTATTACTGCTTTCAAGG
TTCACATGTTCCATTCACGTTCGGCTCGGGGACAAAGTTGGAAATAAAATACCCTTACGACGTGCCAGAT
TACGCCTCTGGGCTCCCTGAGACCGGCGGACACCACCACCACCACCATTGA
